>Addgene plasmid #128153 | RFP Dynamin2 K44A | addgene full sequence | sequence record 250220 | Addgene NGS Result
CGTTACATAACTTACGGTAAATGGCCCGCCTGGCTGACCGCCCAACGACCCCCGCCCATTGACGTCAATA
ATGACGTATGTTCCCATAGTAACGCCAATAGGGACTTTCCATTGACGTCAATGGGTGGAGTATTTACGGT
AAACTGCCCACTTGGCAGTACATCAAGTGTATCATATGCCAAGTACGCCCCCTATTGACGTCAATGACGG
TAAATGGCCCGCCTGGCATTATGCCCAGTACATGACCTTATGGGACTTTCCTACTTGGCAGTACATCTAC
GTATTAGTCATCGCTATTACCATGGTGATGCGGTTTTGGCAGTACATCAATGGGCGTGGATAGCGGTTTG
ACTCACGGGGATTTCCAAGTCTCCACCCCATTGACGTCAATGGGAGTTTGTTTTGGCACCAAAATCAACG
GGACTTTCCAAAATGTCGTAACAACTCCGCCCCATTGACGCAAATGGGCGGTAGGCGTGTACGGTGGGAG
GTCTATATAAGCAGAGCTGGTTTAGTGAACCGTCAGATCCGCTAGCGCTACCGGACTCAGATCTCGAGCT
CAAGCTTGGCACCATGGGCAACCGCGGGATGGAAGAGCTCATCCCGCTGGTTAACAAGCTGCAGGACGCC
TTCAGTTCCATCGGTCAGAGCTGCCACCTGGACCTGCCGCAGATCGCCGTGGTGGGCGGCCAGAGCGCCG
GCGCGAGTTCGGTGCTCGAGAACTTCGTGGGCCGGGACTTCCTTCCACGAGGATCAGGAATTGTCACCCG
GAGGCCTCTCATTCTGCAGCTCATCTTCTCCAAAACAGAATATGCGGAGTTTTTGCACTGCAAGTCCAAA
AAGTTTACAGACTTTGATGAAGTCCGGCAGGAGATCGAAGCAGAGACTGACCGGGTCACAGGCACCAACA
AAGGCATCTCCCCGGTGCCCATCAACCTTCGGGTCTATTCACCACACGTGTTGAACTTGACCCTCATCGA
CCTCCCAGGCATCACTAAGGTGCCAGTGGGGGACCAGCCACCAGACATCGAGTACCAGATCAAGGACATG
ATCCTGCAGTTTATCAGCCGGGAGAGCAGCCTCATTCTTGCCGTCACACCTGCCAACATGGACTTGGCCA
ACTCGGATGCCCTCAAGCTGGCCAAGGAGGTGGACCCCCAAGGCCTGCGGACCATTGGTGTCATCACCAA
GCTAGACCTGATGGATGAAGGCACAGATGCCAGGGATGTCCTGGAGAACAAGCTCCTGCCCTTGAGAAGA
GGCTACATCGGCGTGGTTAACCGCAGCCAGAAAGACATCGAGGGCAGAAAGGACATCCGGGCAGCTCTGG
CAGCTGAGAGGAAATTCTTCCTCTCCCACCCAGCCTACCGGCACATGGCTGACCGCATGGGTACCCCACA
CTTGCAGAAAACACTGAACCAGCAACTGACCAACCACATCCGGGAGTCACTGCCAACCCTGCGCAGCAAG
CTGCAGAGCCAACTGCTGTCCCTGGAGAAGGAAGTGGAAGAGTACAAGAATTTCCGGCCTGACGACCCCA
CACGCAAGACCAAAGCCCTGCTGCAGATGGTCCAGCAGTTTGGAGTGGACTTTGAGAAGCGAATCGAAGG
CTCTGGAGATCAAGTCGACACCCTGGAGCTGTCTGGGGGCGCCCGCATCAATCGCATCTTCCACGAGCGC
TTTCCCTTTGAGCTGGTGAAGATGGAGTTTGACGAGAAAGACCTCCGAAGAGAGATCAGCTACGCCATTA
AGAACATCCACGGAGTCAGGACGGGGCTCTTCACCCCCGGCATGGCCTTTGAAGCCATCGTGAAAAAACA
ACTTGTAAAGCTCAAAGAGCCGAGTTTGAAGTGTGTTGACCTGGTGGTGTCGGAGCTAGCCACGGTCATT
AAAAAGTGTGCTGAGAAGCTCAGTTCCTACCCCCGCCTTCGAGAGGAGACCGAACGCATTGTCACCACCT
ACATCAGGGAGCGAGAAGGGAGAACCAAGGACCAGATCCTTCTTCTGATTGACATTGAGCAGTCCTACAT
CAACACAAACCATGAAGACTTCATTGGATTTGCCAATGCCCAGCAGAGGAGCACGCAGCTGAACAAGAAG
AGGGCCATACCTAACCAGGGGGAGATCTTGGTGATCCGCAGGGGCTGGTTGACCATCAACAACATCAGCT
TGATGAAAGGCGGTTCCAAGGAGTACTGGTTCGTGCTGACTGCTGAGTCGTTGTCTTGGTACAAGGATGA
AGAGGAAAAAGAAAAGAAGTACATGCTGCCACTAGACAACCTCAAAATACGGGATGTGGAGAAGGGCTTC
ATGTCCAACAAGCATGTGTTTGCCATCTTCAACACAGAGCAGAGGAACGTCTACAAGGACCTGCGACAGA
TCGAACTGGCTTGTGACTCCCAGGAAGATGTGGACAGCTGGAAGGCTTCGTTCCTGCGGGCTGGGGTCTA
CCCAGAGAAGGACCAGGCAGAGAACGAGGATGGAGCACAAGAGAACACCTTCTCCATGGACCCGCAGCTG
GAGCGGCAGGTGGAGACCATCCGCAACTTGGTGGACTCCTATGCGGCCATCATCAACAAGTCCATCCGGG
ACCTCATGCCAAAGACCATCATGCACCTCATGATCAACAACACAAAGGCCTTCATCCGCCATGAGCTGCT
AGCCTACCTGTACTCATCAGCAGACCAGAGCAGCCTCATGGAGGAGTCAGCTGAGCAGGCTCAGCGGCGG
GACGATATGCTGCGCATGTACCATGCACTCAAGGAAGCGCTCAACATCATTGGGGACATCAGCACCAGCA
CCGTGTCCACGCCTGTGCCCCCACCTGTCGATGATACTTGGCTCCGGAACACCAGCAGCCACAGCCCCAC
TCCACAGCGCAGACCTGTGTCCAGTGTGCACCCGCCGGGCCGCCCACCCGCAGTGCGGGGCCCCACACCG
GGGCCTCCCCTCATTCCTATGCCTGTGGGGGCCACATCCTCCTTCTCGGCACCCCCCATCCCATCCCGGC
CTGGACCACAGAATGTGTTTGCCAACAATGACCCCTTCTCTGCGCCACCTCAGATACCGTCTCGGCCAGC
ACGGATTCCCCCTGGGATCCCTCCAGGAGTGCCCAGCAGAAGAGCGCCTGCTGCGCCCAGCCGGCCCACC
ATTATCCGCCCAGCCGAGCCGTCCCTGCTCGACGCTGCAGGGGACAGTGTTCTGGGGGGAATTCTGCAGT
CGACGGTACCGCGGGCCCGGGATCCACCGGTCGCCACCATGGCCTCCTCCGAGGACGTCATCAAGGAGTT
CATGCGCTTCAAGGTGCGCATGGAGGGCTCCGTGAACGGCCACGAGTTCGAGATCGAGGGCGAGGGCGAG
GGCCGCCCCTACGAGGGCACCCAGACCGCCAAGCTGAAGGTGACCAAGGGCGGCCCCCTGCCCTTCGCCT
GGGACATCCTGTCCCCTCAGTTCCAGTACGGCTCCAAGGCCTACGTGAAGCACCCCGCCGACATCCCCGA
CTACTTGAAGCTGTCCTTCCCCGAGGGCTTCAAGTGGGAGCGCGTGATGAACTTCGAGGACGGCGGCGTG
GTGACCGTGACCCAGGACTCCTCCCTGCAGGACGGCGAGTTCATCTACAAGGTGAAGCTGCGCGGCACCA
ACTTCCCCTCCGACGGCCCCGTAATGCAGAAGAAGACCATGGGCTGGGAGGCCTCCACCGAGCGGATGTA
CCCCGAGGACGGCGCCCTGAAGGGCGAGATCAAGATGAGGCTGAAGCTGAAGGACGGCGGCCACTACGAC
GCCGAGGTCAAGACCACCTACATGGCCAAGAAGCCCGTGCAGCTGCCCGGCGCCTACAAGACCGACATCA
AGCTGGACATCACCTCCCACAACGAGGACTACACCATCGTGGAACAGTACGAGCGCGCCGAGGGCCGCCA
CTCCACCGGCGCCTAAAGCGGCCGCGACTCTAGATCATAATCAGCCATACCACATTTGTAGAGGTTTTAC
TTGCTTTAAAAAACCTCCCACACCTCCCCCTGAACCTGAAACATAAAATGAATGCAATTGTTGTTGTTAA
CTTGTTTATTGCAGCTTATAATGGTTACAAATAAAGCAATAGCATCACAAATTTCACAAATAAAGCATTT
TTTTCACTGCATTCTAGTTGTGGTTTGTCCAAACTCATCAATGTATCTTAAGGCGTAAATTGTAAGCGTT
AATATTTTGTTAAAATTCGCGTTAAATTTTTGTTAAATCAGCTCATTTTTTAACCAATAGGCCGAAATCG
GCAAAATCCCTTATAAATCAAAAGAATAGACCGAGATAGGGT
[37 nt withheld, positions 4313-4349]
AAAGAACGTGGACTCCAACGTCAAAGG
[49 nt withheld, positions 4377-4425]
T
[91 nt withheld, positions 4427-4517]
G
[124 nt withheld, positions 4519-4642]
CAGGTGGCACTTTTCGGGGAAATGTGCGCGGAACCCCTATTTGTTTATTTTTCTAAATACATTCAAATAT
GTATCCGCTCATGAGACAATAACCCTGATAAATGCTTCAATAATATTGAAAAAGGAAGAGTCCTGAGGCG
GAAAGAACCAGCTGTGGAATGTGTGTCAGTTAGGGTGTGGAAAGTCCCCAGGCTCCCCAGCAGGCAGAAG
TATGCAAAGCATGCATCTCAATTAGTCAGCAACCAGGTGTGGAAAGTCCCCAGGCTCCCCAGCAGGCAGA
AGTATGCAAAGCATGCATCTCAATTAGTCAGCAACCATAGTCCCGCCCCTAACTCCGCCCATCCCGCCCC
TAACTCCGCCCAGTTCCGCCCATTCTCCGCCCCATGGCTGACTAATTTTTTTTATTTATGCAGAGGCCGA
GGCCGCCTCGGCCTCTGAGCTATTCCAGAAGTAGTGAGGAGGCTTTTTTGGAGGCCTAGGCTTTTGCAAA
GATCGATCAAGAGACAGGATGAGGATCGTTTCGCATGATTGAACAAGATGGATTGCACGCAGGTTCTCCG
GCCGCTTGGGTGGAGAGGCTATTCGGCTATGACTGGGCACAACAGACAATCGGCTGCTCTGATGCCGCCG
TGTTCCGGCTGTCAGCGCAGGGGCGCCCGGTTCTTTTTGTCAAGACCGACCTGTCCGGTGCCCTGAATGA
ACTGCAAGACGAGGCAGCGCGGCTATCGTGGCTGGCCACGACGGGCGTTCCTTGCGCAGCTGTGCTCGAC
GTTGTCACTGAAGCGGGAAGGGACTGGCTGCTATTGGGCGAAGTGCCGGGGCAGGATCTCCTGTCATCTC
ACCTTGCTCCTGCCGAGAAAGTATCCATCATGGCTGATGCAATGCGGCGGCTGCATACGCTTGATCCGGC
TACCTGCCCATTCGACCACCAAGCGAAACATCGCATCGAGCGAGCACGTACTCGGATGGAAGCCGGTCTT
GTCGATCAGGATGATCTGGACGAAGAGCATCAGGGGCTCGCGCCAGCCGAACTGTTCGCCAGGCTCAAGG
CGAGCATGCCCGACGGCGAGGATCTCGTCGTGACCCATGGCGATGCCTGCTTGCCGAATATCATGGTGGA
AAATGGCCGCTTTTCTGGATTCATCGACTGTGGCCGGCTGGGTGTGGCGGACCGCTATCAGGACATAGCG
TTGGCTACCCGTGATATTGCTGAAGAGCTTGGCGGCGAATGGGCTGACCGCTTCCTCGTGCTTTACGGTA
TCGCCGCTCCCGATTCGCAGCGCATCGCCTTCTATCGCCTTCTTGACGAGTTCTTCTGAGCGGGACTCTG
GGGTTCGAAATGACCGACCAAGCGACGCCCAACCTGCCATCACGAGATTTCGATTCCACCGCCGCCTTCT
ATGAAAGGTTGGGCTTCGGAATCGTTTTCCGGGACGCCGGCTGGATGATCCTCCAGCGCGGGGATCTCAT
GCTGGAGTTCTTCGCCCACCCTAGGGGGAGGCTAACTGAAACACGGAAGGAGACAATACCGGAAGGAACC
CGCGCTATGACGGCAATAAAAAGACAGAATAAAACGCACGGTGTTGGGTCGTTTGTTCATAAACGCGGGG
TTCGGTCCCAGGGCTGGCACTCTGTCGATACCCCACCGAGACCCCATTGGGGCCAATACGCCCGCGTTTC
TTCCTTTTCCCCACCCCACCCCCCAAGTTCGGGTGAAGGCCCAGGGCTCGCAGCCAACGTCGGGGCGGCA
GGCCCTGCCATAGCCTCAGGTTACTCATATATACTTTAGATTGATTTAAAACTTCATTTTTAATTTAAAA
GGATCTAGGTGAAGATCCTTTTTGATAATCTCATGACCAAAATCCCTTAACGTGAGTTTTCGTTCCACTG
AGCGTCAGACCCCGTAGAAAAGATCAAAGGATCTTCTTGAGATCCTTTTTTTCTGCGCGTAATCTGCTGC
TTGCAAACAAAAAAACCACCGCTACCAGCGGTGGTTTGTTTGCCGGATCAAGAGCTACCAACTCTTTTTC
CGAAGGTAACTGGCTTCAGCAGAGCGCAGATACCAAATACTGTTCTTCTAGTGTAGCCGTAGTTAGGCCA
CCACTTCAAGAACTCTGTAGCACCGCCTACATACCTCGCTCTGCTAATCCTGTTACCAGTGGCTGCTGCC
AGTGGCGATAAGTCGTGTCTTACCGGGTTGGACTCAAGACGATAGTTACCGGATAAGGCGCAGCGGTCGG
GCTGAACGGGGGGTTCGTGCACACAGCCCAGCTTGGAGCGAACGACCTACACCGAACTGAGATACCTACA
GCGTGAGCTATGAGAAAGCGCCACGCTTCCCGAAGGGAGAAAGGCGGACAGGTATCCGGTAAGCGGCAGG
GTCGGAACAGGAGAGCGCACGAGGGAGCTTCCAGGGGGAAACGCCTGGTATCTTTATAGTCCTGTCGGGT
TTCGCCACCTCTGACTTGAGCGTCGATTTTTGTGATGCTCGTCAGGGGGGCGGAGCCTATGGAAAAACGC
CAGCAACGCGGCCTTTTTACGGTTCCTGGCCTTTTGCTGGCCTTTTGCTCACATGTTCTTTCCTGCGTTA
TCCCCTGATTCTGTGGATAACCGTATTACCGCCATGCATTAGTTATTAATAGTAATCAATTACGGGGTCA
TTAGTTCATAGCCCATATATGGAGTTCCG
Features (pLannotate 1.2.2; 17 found; start..end, strand, type, name):
      1..304     +  enhancer       CMV enhancer: human cytomegalovirus immediate early enhancer
    305..508     +  promoter       CMV promoter: human cytomegalovirus (CMV) immediate early promoter
    531..567     +  misc_feature   MCS (fragment): multiple cloning site
    574..3183    +  CDS            Dnm2: DYN2_RAT - Also known as Dyn2. Experimental evidence at protein level: Swiss-Prot protein existence level 1. Microtubule-associated force-producing protein involved in producing microtubule bundles and able to bind and hydrolyze GTP. Plays a role in the regulation of neuron morphology, axon growth and formation of neuronal growth cones (PubMed:21210813). Plays an important role in vesicular trafficking processes, in particular endocytosis (PubMed:19995918). Involved in cytokinesis (PubMed:21195118). Regulates maturation of apoptotic cell corpse- containing phagosomes by recruiting PIK3C3 to th
   3209..3245    +  misc_feature   MCS (fragment): multiple cloning site
   3259..3936    +  CDS            mRFP1: monomeric derivative of DsRed (Campbell et al., 2002) mammalian codon-optimized
   3953..4036    +  CDS            large T antigen (fragment): large T antigen from SV40 (simian virus 40)
   4059..4180    +  polyA_signal   SV40 poly(A) signal: SV40 polyadenylation signal
   4214..4642    -  rep_origin     f1 ori (sequence partly withheld): f1 bacteriophage origin of replication; arrow indicates direction of (+) strand synthesis
   4669..4773    +  promoter       AmpR promoter: bla
   4775..5132    +  promoter       SV40 promoter: SV40 enhancer and early promoter
   5167..5961    +  CDS            NeoR/KanR: aminoglycoside phosphotransferase from Tn5; aph(3')-II (or nptII); confers resistance to neomycin, kanamycin, and G418 (Geneticin®)
   5982..6134    +  CDS            ble (fragment): BLE_KLEPN - Experimental evidence at protein level: Swiss-Prot protein existence level 1. Binding protein with a strong affinity to the bleomycin family of antibiotics. Binds to CL990; an antimitotic-antibiotic compound. From Klebsiella pneumoniae.
   6193..6240    +  polyA_signal   HSV TK poly(A) signal: herpes simplex virus thymidine kinase polyadenylation signal (Cole and Stacy, 1985)
   6331..6347    -  polyA_signal   bGH poly(A) signal (fragment): bovine growth hormone polyadenylation signal
   6569..7157    +  rep_origin     ori: high-copy-number ColE1/pMB1/pBR322/pUC origin of replication
   7272..7331    +  enhancer       CMV enhancer (fragment): human cytomegalovirus immediate early enhancer
