[The description below was written by a language model from this plasmid's Addgene catalogue record and pLannotate feature annotations shown in this document.]
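Description:
RFP Dynamin2 K44A is a mammalian expression plasmid of about 7.3 kb built on a pEGFP-type backbone, in which the fluorescent protein annotated in the sequenced record is mRFP1, not EGFP. The human cytomegalovirus immediate early enhancer and promoter drive a rat dynamin 2 (Dnm2) coding sequence. This is followed, after a short stretch of residual multiple cloning site, by mRFP1, the monomeric DsRed derivative. The order of the features indicates that the red fluorescent tag sits at the C-terminal end of dynamin 2, although the record does not explicitly state the fusion orientation or reading frame. An SV40 polyadenylation signal terminates the transcript. The insert was cloned by restriction enzymes between EcoRI and HindIII sites.

The dynamin carries the K44A substitution in its GTPase domain, a widely used mutation that impairs nucleotide binding and makes the protein act as a dominant-negative inhibitor of dynamin-dependent membrane scission and endocytosis. The depositor notes four further differences from the reference protein (D406G, V664A, H692R and Q758R), which are not known to affect function. The stated purpose is simply expression of Dynamin 2 K44A. The RFP tag allows transfected cells to be identified and the mutant protein to be localised, and the associated study concerned dynamin 2 and the actomyosin cytoskeleton in epithelial cells.

The plasmid is propagated in E. coli through a high-copy ColE1/pUC origin, and it also has an f1 origin. The Tn5 NeoR/KanR gene is preceded by both a bacterial promoter and the SV40 early promoter and is followed by the HSV TK polyadenylation signal. It confers kanamycin resistance in bacteria and G418 resistance in mammalian cells.
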