Addgene plasmid #128153: RFP Dynamin2 K44A
Purpose: Expression of Dynamin 2 K44A
Depositing lab: Jennifer Lippincott-Schwartz. Depositing organization: National Institute of Child Health and Human Development (NICHD). Publication: Dynamin 2 orchestrates the global actomyosin cytoskeleton for epithelial maintenance and apical constriction. Chua J, Rikhy R, Lippincott-Schwartz J. Proc Natl Acad Sci U S A. 2009 Dec 8;106(49):20770-5. doi: 10.1073/pnas.0909812106. Epub 2009 Nov 30. PubMed 19948954.
Backbone
  Vector backbone: pEGFP
  Vector type: Mammalian Expression
Growth in bacteria
  Bacterial resistance: Kanamycin, 50 μg/mL
  Growth temperature: 37°C
  Growth strain: DH5alpha
  Copy number: Unknown
Gene/Insert
  Gene/Insert name: Dynamin 2
  Species: R. norvegicus (rat)
  Mutation: K44A
  Entrez Gene: Dnm2 (a.k.a. DYIIAAB)
  Cloning method: Restriction Enzyme; 5′ cloning site EcoRI (unknown if destroyed); 3′ cloning site HindIII (unknown if destroyed)
Terms and licenses: Academic/Nonprofit Terms; Industry Terms: Not Available to Industry
Depositor comments: Please note: Plasmid contains D406G, V664A, H692R, and Q758R mutations in Dynamin2 compared to the NCBI reference sequence XP_006242670.1. These mutations are not known to affect plasmid function.
How to cite: RFP Dynamin2 K44A was a gift from Jennifer Lippincott-Schwartz (Addgene plasmid # 128153 ; http://n2t.net/addgene:128153 ; RRID:Addgene_128153)
